>Addgene plasmid #107219 | GW1-mito-mRuby2-roGFP1 | depositor full sequence | sequence record 202530 | GW1-mito-mRuby2-roGFP1 sequence 7120 bps
AAGCTTCCCGGCCACAGCAATCGATCCATGACACAACCAGTGACAAGCAGTCCCCCAGTGAAACCGCATC
CGCATCCGAGTCCGATACCGATAAAGATTCTGAATCGGAGTGAGTGCCGCGTCCGAGAGCGTTCCCTGTC
CACGTCCACCATCGGCGGAGCAGGTGTGCCTGAGGCCTCTAGACCACCATGAGCGTGCTGACACCATTGT
TGCTCAGAGGCCTCACTGGTTCAGCCAGGCGGCTGCCAGTCCCAAGAGCTAAGATCCATAGTCTGGGAGA
TCCAATGTCAGTTCTCACTCCCCTTTTGCTTAGGGGACTGACCGGAAGCGCTCGGCGGTTGCCTGTCCCA
CGCGCCAAGATTCACTCCCTGGGCGACCCTATGAGTGTCCTTACTCCTCTTTTGCTGAGAGGCTTGACAG
GGAGCGCTCGGAGGCTCCCAGTGCCTCGCGCAAAGATCCATTCTCTCGGAGATCCCATGTCCGTCCTCAC
TCCTCTGCTGCTGCGCGGGCTTACAGGTTCCGCTCGCCGCCTGCCTGTTCCTCGGGCAAAGATACACAGT
CTGGGCGATCCTCACCGGCGGGCTGCTGCTATGGTGTCTAAGGGCGAAGAGCTGATCAAGGAAAATATGC
GTATGAAGGTGGTCATGGAAGGTTCGGTCAACGGCCACCAATTCAAATGCACAGGTGAAGGAGAAGGCAA
TCCGTACATGGGAACTCAAACCATGAGGATCAAAGTCATCGAGGGAGGACCCCTGCCATTTGCCTTTGAC
ATTCTTGCCACGTCGTTCATGTATGGCAGCCGTACTTTTATCAAGTACCCGAAAGGCATTCCTGATTTCT
TTAAACAGTCCTTTCCTGAGGGTTTTACTTGGGAAAGAGTTACGAGATACGAAGATGGTGGAGTCGTCAC
CGTCATGCAGGACACCAGCCTTGAGGATGGCTGTCTCGTTTACCACGTCCAAGTCAGAGGGGTAAACTTT
CCCTCCAATGGTCCCGTGATGCAGAAGAAGACCAAGGGTTGGGAGCCTAATACAGAGATGATGTATCCAG
CAGATGGTGGTCTGAGGGGATACACTCATATGGCACTGAAAGTTGATGGTGGTGGCCATCTGTCTTGCTC
TTTCGTAACAACTTACAGGTCAAAAAAGACCGTCGGGAACATCAAGATGCCCGGTATCCATGCCGTTGAT
CACCGCCTGGAAAGGTTAGAGGAAAGTGACAATGAAATGTTCGTAGTACAACGCGAACACGCAGTTGCCA
AGTTCGCCGGGCTTGGTGGTGGGATGGACGAGCTGTACAAGGGAGGTTCAGGAGGTCGATCCGTGAGCAA
GGGCGAGGAGCTGTTCACCGGGGTGGTGCCCATCCTGGTCGAGCTGGACGGCGACGTAAACGGCCACAAG
TTCAGCGTGTCCGGCGAGGGCGAGGGCGATGCCACCTACGGCAAGCTGACCCTGAAGTTCATCTCCACCA
CCGGCAAGCTGCCCGTGCCCTGGCCCACCCTCGTGACCACTCTGTCTTACGGCGTGCAGTGCTTCAGCCG
CTACCCCGACCACATGAAGCAGCACGACTTCTTCAAGTCCGCCATGCCCGAAGGCTACGTCCAGGAGCGC
ACCATCTTCTTCAAGGACGACGGCAACTACAAGACCCGCGCCGAGGTGAAGTTCGAGGGCGACACCCTGG
TGAACCGCATCGAGCTGAAGGGCATCGACTTCAAGGAGGACGGCAACATCCTGGGGCACAAGCTGGAGTA
CAACTACAACTGCCACAACGTCTATATCATGGCCGACAAGCAGAAGAACGGCATCAAGGTGAACTTCAAG
ATCCGCCACAACATCGAGGACGGCAGCGTGCAGCTCGCCGACCACTACCAGCAGAACACCCCCATCGGCG
ACGGCCCCGTGCTGCTGCCCGACAACCACTACCTGAGCACCTGCTCCGCCCTGAGCAAAGACCCCAACGA
GAAGCGCGATCACATGGTCCTGCTGGAGTTCGTGACCGCCGCCGGGATCACTCTCGGCATGGACGAGCTG
TACAAGTAATCGACGAATTCATTGATCATAATCAGCCATACCACATTTGTAGAGGTTTTACTTGCTTTAA
AAAACCTCCCACACCTCCCCCTGAACCTGAAACATAAAATGAATGCAATTGTTGTTGTTAACTTGTTTAT
TGCAGCTTATAATGGTTACAAATAAAGCAATAGCATCACAAATTTCACAAATAAAGCATTTTTTTCACTG
CATTCTAGTTGTGGTTTGTCCAAACTCATCAATGTATCTTATCATGTCTGGATCCGTACCGAGCTCGCGT
AATCATGGTCATAGCTGTTTCCTGTGTGAAATTGTTATCCGCTCACAATTCCACACAACATACGAGCCGG
AAGCATAAAGTGTAAAGCCTGGGGTGCCTAATGAGTGAGCTAACTCACATTAATTGCGTTGCGCTCACTG
CCCGCTTTCCAGTCGGGAAACCTGTCGTGCCAGCTGCATTAATGAATCGGCCAACGCGCGGGGAGAGGCG
GTTTGCGTATTGGGCGCTCTTCCGCTTCCTCGCTCACTGACTCGCTGCGCTCGGTCGTTCGGCTGCGGCG
AGCGGTATCAGCTCACTCAAAGGCGGTAATACGGTTATCCACAGAATCAGGGGATAACGCAGGAAAGAAC
ATGTGAGCAAAAGGCCAGCAAAAGGCCAGGAACCGTAAAAAGGCCGCGTTGCTGGCGTTTTTCCATAGGC
TCCGCCCCCCTGACGAGCATCACAAAAATCGACGCTCAAGTCAGAGGTGGCGAAACCCGACAGGACTATA
AAGATACCAGGCGTTTCCCCCTGGAAGCTCCCTCGTGCGCTCTCCTGTTCCGACCCTGCCGCTTACCGGA
TACCTGTCCGCCTTTCTCCCTTCGGGAAGCGTGGCGCTTTCTCAATGCTCACGCTGTAGGTATCTCAGTT
CGGTGTAGGTCGTTCGCTCCAAGCTGGGCTGTGTGCACGAACCCCCCGTTCAGCCCGACCGCTGCGCCTT
ATCCGGTAACTATCGTCTTGAGTCCAACCCGGTAAGACACGACTTATCGCCACTGGCAGCAGCCACTGGT
AACAGGATTAGCAGAGCGAGGTATGTAGGCGGTGCTACAGAGTTCTTGAAGTGGTGGCCTAACTACGGCT
ACACTAGAAGGACAGTATTTGGTATCTGCGCTCTGCTGAAGCCAGTTACCTTCGGAAAAAGAGTTGGTAG
CTCTTGATCCGGCAAACAAACCACCGCTGGTAGCGGTGGTTTTTTTGTTTGCAAGCAGCAGATTACGCGC
AGAAAAAAAGGATCTCAAGAAGATCCTTTGATCTTTTCTACGGGGTCTGACGCTCAGTGGAACGAAAACT
CACGTTAAGGGATTTTGGTCATGAGATTATCAAAAAGGATCTTCACCTAGATCCTTTTAAATTAAAAATG
AAGTTTTAAATCAATCTAAAGTATATATGAGTAAACTTGGTCTGACAGTTACCAATGCTTAATCAGTGAG
GCACCTATCTCAGCGATCTGTCTATTTCGTTCATCCATAGTTGCCTGACTCCCCGTCGTGTAGATAACTA
CGATACGGGAGGGCTTACCATCTGGCCCCAGTGCTGCAATGATACCGCGAGACCCACGCTCACCGGCTCC
AGATTTATCAGCAATAAACCAGCCAGCCGGAAGGGCCGAGCGCAGAAGTGGTCCTGCAACTTTATCCGCC
TCCATCCAGTCTATTAATTGTTGCCGGGAAGCTAGAGTAAGTAGTTCGCCAGTTAATAGTTTGCGCAACG
TTGTTGCCATTGCTACAGGCATCGTGGTGTCACGCTCGTCGTTTGGTATGGCTTCATTCAGCTCCGGTTC
CCAACGATCAAGGCGAGTTACATGATCCCCCATGTTGTGCAAAAAAGCGGTTAGCTCCTTCGGTCCTCCG
ATCGTTGTCAGAAGTAAGTTGGCCGCAGTGTTATCACTCATGGTTATGGCAGCACTGCATAATTCTCTTA
CTGTCATGCCATCCGTAAGATGCTTTTCTGTGACTGGTGAGTACTCAACCAAGTCATTCTGAGAATAGTG
TATGCGGCGACCGAGTTGCTCTTGCCCGGCGTCAATACGGGATAATACCGCGCCACATAGCAGAACTTTA
AAAGTGCTCATCATTGGAAAACGTTCTTCGGGGCGAAAACTCTCAAGGATCTTACCGCTGTTGAGATCCA
GTTCGATGTAACCCACTCGTGCACCCAACTGATCTTCAGCATCTTTTACTTTCACCAGCGTTTCTGGGTG
AGCAAAAACAGGAAGGCAAAATGCCGCAAAAAAGGGAATAAGGGCGACACGGAAATGTTGAATACTCATA
CTCTTCCTTTTTCAATAAGCGGCCGCGGCCATGCCGGCCACTAGTCTCGAGTTATTATTGAAGCATTTAT
CAGGGTTATTGTCTCATGAGCGGATACATATTTGAATGTATTTAGAAAAATAAACAAATAGGGGTTCCGC
GCACATTTCCCCGAAAAGTGCCACCTGACGTCTAAGAAACCATTATTATCATGACATTAACCTATAAAAA
TAGGCGTATCACGAGGCCCTTTCGTCTCGCGCGTTTCGGTGATGACGGTGAAAACCTCTGACACATGCAG
CTCCCGGAGACGGTCACAGCTTGTCTGTAAGCGGATGCCGGGAGCAGACAAGCCCGTCAGGGCGCGTCAG
CGGGTGTTGGCGGGTGTCGGGGCTGGCTTAACTATGCGGCATCAGAGCAGATTGTACTGAGAGTGCACCA
TATGAAGACGTCGCCTCCTCACTACTTCTGGAATAGCTCAGAGGCCGAGGCGGCCTCGGCCTCTGCATAA
ATAAAAAAAATTAGTCAGCGCGCCATTCGCCATTCAGGCTGCGCAACTGTTGGGAAGGGCGATCGGTGCG
GGCCTCTTCGCTATTACGCCAGCTGGCGAAAGGGGGATGTGCTGCAAGGCGATTAAGTTGGGTAACGCCA
GGGTTTTCCCAGTCACGACGTTGTAAAACGACGGCCAGTGCCATCTGCAGTGAATAATAAAATGTGTGTT
TGTCCGAAATACGCGTTTGAGATTTCTGTCCCGACTAAATTCATGTCGCGCGATAGTGGTGTTTATCGCC
GATAGAGATGGCGATATTGGAAAAATCGATATTTGAAAATATGGCATATTGAAAATGTCGCCGATGTGAG
TTTCTGTGTAACTGATATCGCCATTTTTCCAAAAGTTGATTTTTGGGCATACGCGATATCTGGCGATACG
CTTATATCGTTTACGGGGGATGGCGATAGACGCCTTTGGTGACTTGGGCGATTCTGTGTGTCGCAAATAT
CGCAGTTTCGATATAGGTGACAGACGATATGAGGCTATATCGCCGATAGAGGCGACATCAAGCTGGCACA
TGGCCAATGCATATCGATCTATACATTGAATCAATATTGGCCATTAGCCATATTATTCATTGGTTATATA
GCATAAATCAATATTGGCTATTGGCCATTGCATACGTTGTATCCATATCATAATATGTACATTTATATTG
GCTCATGTCCAACATTACCGCCATGTTGACATTGATTATTGACTAGTTATTAATAGTAATCAATTACGGG
GTCATTAGTTCATAGCCCATATATGGAGTTCCGCGTTACATAACTTACGGTAAATGGCCCGCCTGGCTGA
CCGCCCAACGACCCCCGCCCATTGACGTCAATAATGACGTATGTTCCCATAGTAACGCCAATAGGGACTT
TCCATTGACGTCAATGGGTGGAGTATTTACGGTAAACTGCCCACTTGGCAGTACATCAAGTGTATCATAT
GCCAAGTACGCCCCCTATTGACGTCAATGACGGTAAATGGCCCGCCTGGCATTATGCCCAGTACATGACC
TTATGGGACTTTCCTACTTGGCAGTACATCTACGTATTAGTCATCGCTATTACCATGGTGATGCGGTTTT
GGCAGTACATCAATGGGCGTGGATAGCGGTTTGACTCACGGGGATTTCCAAGTCTCCACCCCATTGACGT
CAATGGGAGTTTGTTTTGGCACCAAAATCAACGGGACTTTCCAAAATGTCGTAACAACTCCGCCCCATTG
ACGCAAATGGGCGGTAGGCGTGTACGGTGGGAGGTCTATATAAGCAGAGCTCGTTTAGTGAACCGTCAGA
TCGCCTGGAGACGCCATCCACGCTGTTTTGACCTCCATAGAAGACACCGGGACCGATCCAGCCTCCGCGG
CCGGGAACGGTGCATTGGAACGCGGATTCCCCGTGCCAAGAGTGACGTAAGTACCGCCTATAGAGTCTAT
AGGCCCACCCCCTTGGCTTCTTATGCATGCTATACTGTTTTTGGCTTGGGGTCTATACACCCCCGCTTCC
TCATGTTATAGGTGATGGTATAGCTTAGCCTATAGGTGTGGGTTATTGACCATTATTGACCACTCCCCTA
TTGGTGACGATACTTTCCATTACTAATCCATAACATGGCTCTTTGCCACAACTCTCTTTATTGGCTATAT
GCCAATACACTGTCCTTCAGAGACTGACACGGACTCTGTATTTTTACAGGATGGGGTCTCATTTATTATT
TACAAATTCACATATACAACACCACCGTCCCCAGTGCCCGCAGTTTTTATTAAACATAACGTGGGATCTC
CACGCGAATCTCGGGTACGTGTTCCGGACATGGGCTCTTCTCCGGTAGCGGCGGAGCTTCTACATCCGAG
CCCTGCTCCCATGCCTCCAGCGACTCATGGTCGCTCGGCAGCTCCTTGCTCCTAACAGTGGAGGCCAGAC
TTAGGCACAGCACGATGCCCACCACCACCAGTGTGCCGCACAAGGCCGTGGCGGTAGGGTATGTGTCTGA
AAATGAGCTCGGGGAGCGGGCTTGCACCGCTGACGCATTTGGAAGACTTAAGGCAGCGGCAGAAGAAGAT
GCAGGCAGCTGAGTTGTTGTGTTCTGATAAGAGTCAGAGGTAACTCCCGTTGCGGTGCTGTTAACGGTGG
AGGGCAGTGTAGTCTGAGCAGTACTCGTTGCTGCCGCGCGCGCCACCAGACATAATAGCTGACAGACTAA
CAGACTGTTCCTTTCCATGGGTCTTTTCTGCAGTCACCGTCCTTGACACG
Features (pLannotate 1.2.2; 21 found; start..end, strand, type, name):
    189..275     +  CDS            COX8A (fragment): COX8A_HUMAN - Also known as COX8, COX8L. Experimental evidence at protein level: Swiss-Prot protein existence level 1. Component of the cytochrome c oxidase, the last enzyme in the mitochondrial electron transport chain which drives oxidative phosphorylation. The respiratory chain contains 3 multisubunit complexes succinate dehydrogenase (complex II, CII), ubiquinol- cytochrome c oxidoreductase (cytochrome b-c1 complex, complex III, CIII) and cytochrome c oxidase (complex IV, CIV), that cooperate to transfer electrons derived from NADH and succinate to molecular oxygen, creating an electrochem
    591..1301    +  CDS            mRuby2: mRuby2 is a basic (constitutively fluorescent) red fluorescent protein published in 2012, derived from Entacmaea quadricolor. It has moderate acid sensitivity.
   1323..2039    +  CDS            EGFP: the original enhanced GFP (Yang et al., 1996) mammalian codon-optimized
   2053..2137    +  CDS            large T antigen (fragment): large T antigen from SV40 (simian virus 40)
   2160..2294    +  polyA_signal   SV40 poly(A) signal: SV40 polyadenylation signal
   2342..2358    -  protein_bind   lac operator: The lac repressor binds to the lac operator to inhibit transcription in E. coli. This inhibition can be relieved by adding lactose or isopropyl-β-D-thiogalactopyranoside (IPTG). lac repressor encoded by lacI
   2366..2396    -  promoter       lac promoter: promoter for the E. coli lac operon
   2411..2432    -  protein_bind   CAP binding site: CAP binding activates transcription in the presence of cAMP. E. coli catabolite activator protein
   2445..2537    -  CDS            lacI (fragment): lac repressor; lacI; The lac repressor binds to the lac operator to inhibit transcription in E. coli. This inhibition can be relieved by adding lactose or isopropyl-β-D-thiogalactopyranoside (IPTG).
   2720..3308    -  rep_origin     ori: high-copy-number ColE1/pMB1/pBR322/pUC origin of replication
   3479..4339    -  CDS            AmpR: β-lactamase; bla; confers resistance to ampicillin, carbenicillin, and related antibiotics
   4340..4357    -  promoter       AmpR promoter (fragment): bla
   4393..4481    -  promoter       AmpR promoter (fragment): bla
   4576..4611    +  CDS            rop (fragment): Rop protein, which maintains plasmids at low copy number; rop
   4713..4764    +  misc_feature   bom (fragment): basis of mobility region from pBR322
   4773..4849    -  rep_origin     SV40 ori (fragment): SV40 origin of replication
   4856..5010    -  CDS            lacZα (fragment): LacZα fragment of β-galactosidase; lacZ fragment
   5023..5391    -  CDS            UL127 (fragment): UL127_HCMVA - Protein predicted: Swiss-Prot protein existence level 4. From Human cytomegalovirus (strain AD169) (HHV-5) (Human herpesvirus 5).
   5558..5937    +  enhancer       CMV enhancer: human cytomegalovirus immediate early enhancer
   5938..6141    +  promoter       CMV promoter: human cytomegalovirus (CMV) immediate early promoter
   6277..7103    +  intron         CMV intron A: human cytomegalovirus intron A (Chapman et al., 1991)
