>Addgene plasmid #107219 | GW1-mito-mRuby2-roGFP1 | addgene full sequence | sequence record 205720 | Addgene NGS Result
GCTATATCGCCGATAGAGGCGACATCAAGCTGGCACATGGCCAATGCATATCGATCTATACATTGAATCA
ATATTGGCCATTAGCCATATTATTCATTGGTTATATAGCATAAATCAATATTGGCTATTGGCCATTGCAT
ACGTTGTATCCATATCATAATATGTACATTTATATTGGCTCATGTCCAACATTACCGCCATGTTGACATT
GATTATTGACTAGTTATTAATAGTAATCAATTACGGGGTCATTAGTTCATAGCCCATATATGGAGTTCCG
CGTTACATAACTTACGGTAAATGGCCCGCCTGGCTGACCGCCCAACGACCCCCGCCCATTGACGTCAATA
ATGACGTATGTTCCCATAGTAACGCCAATAGGGACTTTCCATTGACGTCAATGGGTGGAGTATTTACGGT
AAACTGCCCACTTGGCAGTACATCAAGTGTATCATATGCCAAGTACGCCCCCTATTGACGTCAATGACGG
TAAATGGCCCGCCTGGCATTATGCCCAGTACATGACCTTATGGGACTTTCCTACTTGGCAGTACATCTAC
GTATTAGTCATCGCTATTACCATGGTGATGCGGTTTTGGCAGTACATCAATGGGCGTGGATAGCGGTTTG
ACTCACGGGGATTTCCAAGTCTCCACCCCATTGACGTCAATGGGAGTTTGTTTTGGCACCAAAATCAACG
GGACTTTCCAAAATGTCGTAACAACTCCGCCCCATTGACGCAAATGGGCGGTAGGCGTGTACGGTGGGAG
GTCTATATAAGCAGAGCTCGTTTAGTGAACCGTCAGATCGCCTGGAGACGCCATCCACGCTGTTTTGACC
TCCATAGAAGACACCGGGACCGATCCAGCCTCCGCGGCCGGGAACGGTGCATTGGAACGCGGATTCCCCG
TGCCAAGAGTGACGTAAGTACCGCCTATAGAGTCTATAGGCCCACCCCCTTGGCTTCTTATGCATGCTAT
ACTGTTTTTGGCTTGGGGTCTATACACCCCCGCTTCCTCATGTTATAGGTGATGGTATAGCTTAGCCTAT
AGGTGTGGGTTATTGACCATTATTGACCACTCCCCTATTGGTGACGATACTTTCCATTACTAATCCATAA
CATGGCTCTTTGCCACAACTCTCTTTATTGGCTATATGCCAATACACTGTCCTTCAGAGACTGACACGGA
CTCTGTATTTTTACAGGATGGGGTCTCATTTATTATTTACAAATTCACATATACAACACCACCGTCCCCA
GTGCCCGCAGTTTTTATTAAACATAACGTGGGATCTCCACGCGAATCTCGGGTACGTGTTCCGGACATGG
GCTCTTCTCCGGTAGCGGCGGAGCTTCTACATCCGAGCCCTGCTCCCATGCCTCCAGCGACTCATGGTCG
CTCGGCAGCTCCTTGCTCCTAACAGTGGAGGCCAGACTTAGGCACAGCACGATGCCCACCACCACCAGTG
TGCCGCACAAGGCCGTGGCGGTAGGGTATGTGTCTGAAAATGAGCTCGGGGAGCGGGCTTGCACCGCTGA
CGCATTTGGAAGACTTAAGGCAGCGGCAGAAGAAGATGCAGGCAGCTGAGTTGTTGTGTTCTGATAAGAG
TCAGAGGTAACTCCCGTTGCGGTGCTGTTAACGGTGGAGGGCAGTGTAGTCTGAGCAGTACTCGTTGCTG
CCGCGCGCGCCACCAGACATAATAGCTGACAGACTAACAGACTGTTCCTTTCCATGGGTCTTTTCTGCAG
TCACCGTCCTTGACACGAAGCTTCCCGGCCACAGCAATCGATCCATGACACAACCAGTGACAAGCAGTCC
CCCAGTGAAACCGCATCCGCATCCGAGTCCGATACCGATAAAGATTCTGAATCGGAGTGAGTGCCGCGTC
CGAGAGCGTTCCCTGTCCACGTCCACCATCGGCGGAGCAGGTGTGCCTGAGGCCTCTAGACCACCATGAG
CGTGCTGACACCATTGTTGCTCAGAGGCCTCACTGGTTCAGCCAGGCGGCTGCCAGTCCCAAGAGCTAAG
ATCCATAGTCTGGGAGATCCAATGTCAGTTCTCACTCCCCTTTTGCTTAGGGGACTGACCGGAAGCGCTC
GGCGGTTGCCTGTCCCACGCGCCAAGATTCACTCCCTGGGCGACCCTATGAGTGTCCTTACTCCTCTTTT
GCTGAGAGGCTTGACAGGGAGCGCTCGGAGGCTCCCAGTGCCTCGCGCAAAGATCCATTCTCTCGGAGAT
CCCATGTCCGTCCTCACTCCTCTGCTGCTGCGCGGGCTTACAGGTTCCGCTCGCCGCCTGCCTGTTCCTC
GGGCAAAGATACACAGTCTGGGCGATCCTCACCGGCGGGCTGCTGCTATGGTGTCTAAGGGCGAAGAGCT
GATCAAGGAAAATATGCGTATGAAGGTGGTCATGGAAGGTTCGGTCAACGGCCACCAATTCAAATGCACA
GGTGAAGGAGAAGGCAATCCGTACATGGGAACTCAAACCATGAGGATCAAAGTCATCGAGGGAGGACCCC
TGCCATTTGCCTTTGACATTCTTGCCACGTCGTTCATGTATGGCAGCCGTACTTTTATCAAGTACCCGAA
AGGCATTCCTGATTTCTTTAAACAGTCCTTTCCTGAGGGTTTTACTTGGGAAAGAGTTACGAGATACGAA
GATGGTGGAGTCGTCACCGTCATGCAGGACACCAGCCTTGAGGATGGCTGTCTCGTTTACCACGTCCAAG
TCAGAGGGGTAAACTTTCCCTCCAATGGTCCCGTGATGCAGAAGAAGACCAAGGGTTGGGAGCCTAATAC
AGAGATGATGTATCCAGCAGATGGTGGTCTGAGGGGATACACTCATATGGCACTGAAAGTTGATGGTGGT
GGCCATCTGTCTTGCTCTTTCGTAACAACTTACAGGTCAAAAAAGACCGTCGGGAACATCAAGATGCCCG
GTATCCATGCCGTTGATCACCGCCTGGAAAGGTTAGAGGAAAGTGACAATGAAATGTTCGTAGTACAACG
CGAACACGCAGTTGCCAAGTTCGCCGGGCTTGGTGGTGGGATGGACGAGCTGTACAAGGGAGGTTCAGGA
GGTCGATCCGTGAGCAAGGGCGAGGAGCTGTTCACCGGGGTGGTGCCCATCCTGGTCGAGCTGGACGGCG
ACGTAAACGGCCACAAGTTCAGCGTGTCCGGCGAGGGCGAGGGCGATGCCACCTACGGCAAGCTGACCCT
GAAGTTCATCTCCACCACCGGCAAGCTGCCCGTGCCCTGGCCCACCCTCGTGACCACTCTGTCTTACGGC
GTGCAGTGCTTCAGCCGCTACCCCGACCACATGAAGCAGCACGACTTCTTCAAGTCCGCCATGCCCGAAG
GCTACGTCCAGGAGCGCACCATCTTCTTCAAGGACGACGGCAACTACAAGACCCGCGCCGAGGTGAAGTT
CGAGGGCGACACCCTGGTGAACCGCATCGAGCTGAAGGGCATCGACTTCAAGGAGGACGGCAACATCCTG
GGGCACAAGCTGGAGTACAACTACAACTGCCACAACGTCTATATCATGGCCGACAAGCAGAAGAACGGCA
TCAAGGTGAACTTCAAGATCCGCCACAACATCGAGGACGGCAGCGTGCAGCTCGCCGACCACTACCAGCA
GAACACCCCCATCGGCGACGGCCCCGTGCTGCTGCCCGACAACCACTACCTGAGCACCTGCTCCGCCCTG
AGCAAAGACCCCAACGAGAAGCGCGATCACATGGTCCTGCTGGAGTTCGTGACCGCCGCCGGGATCACTC
TCGGCATGGACGAGCTGTACAAGTAATCGACGAATTCATTGATCATAATCAGCCATACCACATTTGTAGA
GGTTTTACTTGCTTTAAAAAACCTCCCACACCTCCCCCTGAACCTGAAACATAAAATGAATGCAATTGTT
GTTGTTAACTTGTTTATTGCAGCTTATAATGGTTACAAATAAAGCAATAGCATCACAAATTTCACAAATA
AAGCATTTTTTTCACTGCATTCTAGTTGTGGTTTGTCCAAACTCATCAATGTATCTTATCATGTCTGGAT
CCGTACCGAGCTCGCGTAATCATGTCATAGCTGTTTCCTGTGTGAAATTGTTATCCGCTCACAATTCCAC
ACAACATACGAGCCGGAAGCATAAAGTGTAAAGCCTGGGGTGCCTAATGAGTGAGCTAACTACATTAATT
GCGTTGCGCTCACTGCCCGCTTTCCAGTCGGGAAACCTGTCGTGCCAGCTGCATTAATGAATCGGCCAAC
GCGCGGGGAGAGGCGGTTTGCGTATTGGGCGCTCTTCCGCTTCCTCGCTCACTGACTCGCTGCGCTCGGT
CGTTCGGCTGCGGCGAGCGGTATCAGCTCACTCAAAGGCGGTAATACGGTTATCCACAGAATCAGGGGAT
AACGCAGGAAAGAACATGTGAGCAAAAGGCCAGCAAAAGGCCAGGAACCGTAAAAAGGCCGCGTTGCTGG
CGTTTTTCCATAGGCTCCGCCCCCCTGACGAGCATCACAAAAATCGACGCTCAAGTCAGAGGTGGCGAAA
CCCGACAGGACTATAAAGATACCAGGCGTTTCCCCCTGGAAGCTCCCTCGTGCGCTCTCCTGTTCCGACC
CTGCCGCTTACCGGATACCTGTCCGCCTTTCTCCCTTCGGGAAGCGTGGCGCTTTCTCATAGCTCACGCT
GTAGGTATCTCAGTTCGGTGTAGGTCGTTCGCTCCAAGCTGGGCTGTGTGCACGAACCCCCCGTTCAGCC
CGACCGCTGCGCCTTATCCGGTAACTATCGTCTTGAGTCCAACCCGGTAAGACACGACTTATCGCCACTG
GCAGCAGCCACTGGTAACAGGATTAGCAGAGCGAGGTATGTAGGCGGTGCTACAGAGTTCTTGAAGTGGT
GGCCTAACTACGGCTACACTAGAAGAACAGTATTTGGTATCTGCGCTCTGCTGAAGCCAGTTACCTTCGG
AAAAAGAGTTGGTAGCTCTTGATCCGGCAAACAAACCACCGCTGGTAGCGGTGGTTTTTTTGTTTGCAAG
CAGCAGATTACGCGCAGAAAAAAAGGATCTCAAGAAGATCCTTTGATCTTTTCTACGGGGTCTGACGCTC
AGTGGAACGAAAACTCACGTTAAGGGATTTTGGTCATGAGATTATCAAAAAGGATCTTCACCTAGATCCT
TTTAAATTAAAAATGAAGTTTTAAATCAATCTAAAGTATATATGAGTAAACTTGGTCTGACAGTTACCAA
TGCTTAATCAGTGAGGCACCTATCTCAGCGATCTGTCTATTTCGTTCATCCATAGTTGCCTGACTCCCCG
TCGTGTAGATAACTACGATACGGGAGGGCTTACCATCTGGCCCCAGTGCTGCAATGATACCGCGAGACCC
ACGCTCACCGGCTCCAGATTTATCAGCAATAAACCAGCCAGCCGGAAGGGCCGAGCGCAGAAGTGGTCCT
GCAACTTTATCCGCCTCCATCCAGTCTATTAATTGTTGCCGGGAAGCTAGAGTAAGTAGTTCGCCAGTTA
ATAGTTTGCGCAACGTTGTTGCCATTGCTACAGGCATCGTGGTGTCACGCTCGTCGTTTGGTATGGCTTC
ATTCAGCTCCGGTTCCCAACGATCAAGGCGAGTTACATGATCCCCCATGTTGTGCAAAAAAGCGGTTAGC
TCCTTCGGTCCTCCGATCGTTGTCAGAAGTAAGTTGGCCGCAGTGTTATCACTCATGGTTATGGCAGCAC
TGCATAATTCTCTTACTGTCATGCCATCCGTAAGATGCTTTTCTGTGACTGGTGAGTACTCAACCAAGTC
ATTCTGAGAATAGTGTATGCGGCGACCGAGTTGCTCTTGCCCGGCGTCAATACGGGATAATACCGCGCCA
CATAGCAGAACTTTAAAAGTGCTCATCATTGGAAAACGTTCTTCGGGGCGAAAACTCTCAAGGATCTTAC
CGCTGTTGAGATCCAGTTCGATGTAACCCACTCGTGCACCCAACTGATCTTCAGCATCTTTTACTTTCAC
CAGCGTTTCTGGGTGAGCAAAAACAGGAAGGCAAAATGCCGCAAAAAAGGGAATAAGGGCGACACGGAAA
TGTTGAATACTCATACTCTTCCTTTTTCAATAAGCGGCCGCGGCCATGCCGGCCACTAGTCTCGAGGGCC
[37 nt withheld, positions 6161-6197]
AGATTGTATAAGCAAATATTTAAATTGTAAGCGTTAATATTTTGTTAAAATTCGCGTTAAATTTTTGTTA
AATCAGCTCATTTTTTAACCAATAGGCCGAAATCGGCAAAATCCCTTATAAATCAAAAGAATAGACCGAG
ATAGGGT
[37 nt withheld, positions 6345-6381]
AAAGAACGTGGACTCCAACGTCAAAGG
[49 nt withheld, positions 6409-6457]
T
[91 nt withheld, positions 6459-6549]
G
[124 nt withheld, positions 6551-6674]
GGGGATCCCTCGAGTTATTATTGAAGCATTTATCAGGGTTATTGTCTCATGAGCGGATACATATTTGAAT
GTATTTAGAAAAATAAACAAATAGGGGTTCCGCGCACATTTCCCCGAAAAGTGCCACCTGACGTCTAAGA
AACCATTATTATCATGACATTAACCTATAAAAATAGGCGTATCACGAGGCCCTTTCGTCTCGCGCGTTTC
GGTGATGACGGTGAAAACCTCTGACACATGCAGCTCCCGGAGACGGTCACAGCTTGTCTGTAAGCGGATG
CCGGGAGCAGACAAGCCCGTCAGGGCGCGTCAGCGGGTGTTGGCGGGTGTCGGGGCTGGCTTAACTATGC
GGCATCAGAGCAGATTGTACTGAGAGTGCACCATATGAAGACGTCGCCTCCTCACTACTTCTGGAATAGC
TCAGAGGCCGAGGCGGCCTCGGCCTCTGCATAAATAAAAAAAATTAGTCAGGGCGCCATTCGCCATTCAG
GCTGCGCAACTGTTGGGAAGGGCGATCGGTGCGGGCCTCTTCGCTATTACGCCAGCTGGCGAAAGGGGGA
TGTGCTGCAAGGCGATTAAGTTGGGTAACGCCAGGGTTTTCCCAGTCACGACGTTGTAAAACGACGGCCA
GTGCCCGTGTCAAGGACGGTGACTGCAGTGAATAATAAAATGTGTGTTTGTCCGAAATACGCGTTTTGAG
ATTTCTGTCGCCGACTAAATTCATGTCGCGCGATAGTGGTGTTTATCGCCGATAGAGATGGCGATATTGG
AAAAATCGATATTTGAAAATATGGCATATTGAAAATGTCGCCGATGTGAGTTTCTGTGTAACTGATATCG
CCATTTTTCCAAAAGTGATTTTTGGGCATACGCGATATCTGGCGATAGCGCTTATATCGTTTACGGGGGA
TGGCGATAGACGACTTTGGTGACTTGGGCGATTCTGTGTGTCGCAAATATCGCAGTTTCGATATAGGTGA
CAGACGATATGAG
Features (pLannotate 1.2.2; 21 found; start..end, strand, type, name):
    205..584     +  enhancer       CMV enhancer: human cytomegalovirus immediate early enhancer
    585..788     +  promoter       CMV promoter: human cytomegalovirus (CMV) immediate early promoter
    924..1750    +  intron         CMV intron A: human cytomegalovirus intron A (Chapman et al., 1991)
   1956..2042    +  CDS            COX8A (fragment): COX8A_HUMAN - Also known as COX8, COX8L. Experimental evidence at protein level: Swiss-Prot protein existence level 1. Component of the cytochrome c oxidase, the last enzyme in the mitochondrial electron transport chain which drives oxidative phosphorylation. The respiratory chain contains 3 multisubunit complexes succinate dehydrogenase (complex II, CII), ubiquinol- cytochrome c oxidoreductase (cytochrome b-c1 complex, complex III, CIII) and cytochrome c oxidase (complex IV, CIV), that cooperate to transfer electrons derived from NADH and succinate to molecular oxygen, creating an electrochem
   2358..3068    +  CDS            mRuby2: mRuby2 is a basic (constitutively fluorescent) red fluorescent protein published in 2012, derived from Entacmaea quadricolor. It has moderate acid sensitivity.
   3090..3806    +  CDS            EGFP: the original enhanced GFP (Yang et al., 1996) mammalian codon-optimized
   3820..3904    +  CDS            large T antigen (fragment): large T antigen from SV40 (simian virus 40)
   3927..4061    +  polyA_signal   SV40 poly(A) signal: SV40 polyadenylation signal
   4108..4124    -  protein_bind   lac operator: The lac repressor binds to the lac operator to inhibit transcription in E. coli. This inhibition can be relieved by adding lactose or isopropyl-β-D-thiogalactopyranoside (IPTG). lac repressor encoded by lacI
   4132..4162    -  promoter       lac promoter: promoter for the E. coli lac operon
   4210..4302    -  CDS            lacI (fragment): lac repressor; lacI; The lac repressor binds to the lac operator to inhibit transcription in E. coli. This inhibition can be relieved by adding lactose or isopropyl-β-D-thiogalactopyranoside (IPTG).
   4485..5073    -  rep_origin     ori: high-copy-number ColE1/pMB1/pBR322/pUC origin of replication
   5244..6104    -  CDS            AmpR: β-lactamase; bla; confers resistance to ampicillin, carbenicillin, and related antibiotics
   6105..6122    -  promoter       AmpR promoter (fragment): bla
   6246..6674    -  rep_origin     f1 ori (sequence partly withheld): f1 bacteriophage origin of replication; arrow indicates direction of (+) strand synthesis
   6690..6778    -  promoter       AmpR promoter (fragment): bla
   6873..6908    +  CDS            rop (fragment): Rop protein, which maintains plasmids at low copy number; rop
   7010..7061    +  misc_feature   bom (fragment): basis of mobility region from pBR322
   7070..7145    -  rep_origin     SV40 ori (fragment): SV40 origin of replication
   7153..7307    -  CDS            lacZα (fragment): LacZα fragment of β-galactosidase; lacZ fragment
   7328..38      -  CDS            UL127 (across the origin): UL127_HCMVA - Protein predicted: Swiss-Prot protein existence level 4. From Human cytomegalovirus (strain AD169) (HHV-5) (Human herpesvirus 5).
