[The description below was written by a language model from this plasmid's Addgene catalogue record and pLannotate feature annotations shown in this document.]
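Description:
GW1-mito-mRuby2-roGFP1 is a mammalian expression plasmid built on the GW1-mito backbone that directs a red-shifted, genetically encoded redox sensor to the mitochondrial matrix. It is propagated in E. coli through a high-copy ColE1/pUC-type origin and selected with ampicillin via the β-lactamase gene. Remnants of earlier cloning vectors (lac promoter/operator, lacZα, lacI, rop and bom fragments, and a partial SV40 origin) are also annotated but appear to be backbone carry-over. No mammalian selection marker is recorded, so the plasmid is suited to transient transfection.

Expression is driven by the human CMV immediate-early enhancer and promoter followed by CMV intron A, which generally boosts transcript processing and expression, and is terminated by an SV40 polyadenylation signal. The open reading frame begins with a mitochondrial targeting sequence derived from COX8A, listed in the catalogue as four tandem copies although the annotation flags only one fragment. It continues into mRuby2 fused to roGFP1; the latter is annotated as EGFP because roGFP1 is a GFP variant, engineered with redox-responsive surface cysteines. In this design the redox-dependent excitation ratio of roGFP1 is relayed by Förster-type energy transfer to mRuby2, shifting the readout to red emission. This allows ratiometric redox imaging in mitochondria alongside a green roGFP in another compartment of the same live cell.

The two sequence records disagree in length. The depositor's map is 7,120 nt, matching the catalogue size, whereas the repository's sequencing result is 7,667 nt and contains an f1 origin absent from the depositor's version. The purpose field also names the sensor slightly differently from the insert field.
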