Addgene plasmid #107219: GW1-mito-mRuby2-roGFP1
Purpose: Mammalian expression plasmid to target the rmRuby1-roGFP1 sensor to the mitochondrial matrix.
Depositing lab: Mathew Tantama. Depositing organization: Purdue University. Publication: Extending roGFP Emission via Forster-Type Resonance Energy Transfer Relay Enables Simultaneous Dual Compartment Ratiometric Redox Imaging in Live Cells. Norcross S, Trull KJ, Snaider J, Doan S, Tat K, Huang L, Tantama M. ACS Sens. 2017 Nov 22;2(11):1721-1729. doi: 10.1021/acssensors.7b00689. Epub 2017 Nov 7. PubMed 29072071.
Backbone
  Vector backbone: GW1-mito
  Backbone size w/o insert (bp): 5649
  Total vector size (bp): 7120
  Vector type: Mammalian Expression
Growth in bacteria
  Bacterial resistance: Ampicillin, 100 μg/mL
  Growth temperature: 37°C
  Growth strain: DH5alpha
  Copy number: Unknown
Gene/Insert
  Gene/Insert name: mRuby2-roGFP1
  Insert size (bp): 1471
  Promoter: CMV
  Tag / fusion protein: 4xCox8 (N terminal on insert)
  Cloning method: Restriction Enzyme; 5′ cloning site SgrAI (not destroyed); 3′ cloning site EcoRI (not destroyed)
  Sequencing primers: 5′ CTG AAT CGG AGT GAG TGC; 3′ CCT CTA CAA ATG TGG TAT GG
Terms and licenses: Academic/Nonprofit Terms; Industry Terms: Not Available to Industry
How to cite: GW1-mito-mRuby2-roGFP1 was a gift from Mathew Tantama (Addgene plasmid # 107219 ; http://n2t.net/addgene:107219 ; RRID:Addgene_107219)
