>Addgene plasmid #107219 | GW1-mito-mRuby2-roGFP1 | depositor partial sequence | sequence record 202531 | Covers the mito-mRuby2-roGFP1 sequence
CCATCGGCGGAGCAGGTGTGCCTGAGGCCTCTAGACCACCATGAGCGTGCTGACACCATTGTTGCTCAGA
GGCCTCACTGGTTCAGCCAGGCGGCTGCCAGTCCCAAGAGCTAAGATCCATAGTCTGGGAGATCCAATGT
CAGTTCTCACTCCCCTTTTGCTTAGGGGACTGACCGGAAGCGCTCGGCGGTTGCCTGTCCCACGCGCCAA
GATTCACTCCCTGGGCGACCCTATGAGTGTCCTTACTCCTCTTTTGCTGAGAGGCTTGACAGGGAGCGCT
CGGAGGCTCCCAGTGCCTCGCGCAAAGATCCATTCTCTCGGAGATCCCATGTCCGTCCTCACTCCTCTGC
TGCTGCGCGGGCTTACAGGTTCCGCTCGCCGCCTGCCTGTTCCTCGGGCAAAGATACACAGTCTGGGCGA
TCCTCACCGGCGGGCTGCTGCTATGGTGTCTAAGGGCGAAGAGCTGATCAAGGAAAATATGCGTATGAAG
GTGGTCATGGAAGGTTCGGTCAACGGCCACCAATTCAAATGCACAGGTGAAGGAGAAGGCAATCCGTACA
TGGGAACTCAAACCATGAGGATCAAAGTCATCGAGGGAGGACCCCTGCCATTTGCCTTTGACATTCTTGC
CACGTCGTTCATGTATGGCAGCCGTACTTTTATCAAGTACCCGAAAGGCATTCCTGATTTCTTTAAACAG
TCCTTTCCTGAGGGTTTTACTTGGGAAAGAGTTACGAGATACGAAGATGGTGGAGTCGTCACCGTCATGC
AGGACACCAGCCTTGAGGATGGCTGTCTCGTTTACCACGTCCAAGTCAGAGGGGTAAACTTTCCCTCCAA
TGGTCCCGTGATGCAGAAGAAGACCAAGGGTTGGGAGCCTAATACAGAGATGATGTATCCAGCAGATGGT
GGTCTGAGGGGATACACTCATATGGCACTGAAAGTTGATGGTGGTGGCCATCTGTCTTGCTCTTTCGTAA
CAACTTACAGGTCAAAAAAGACCGTCGGGAACATCAAGATGCCCGGTATCCATGCCGTTGATCACCGCCT
GGAAAGGTTAGAGGAAAGTGACAATGAAATGTTCGTAGTACAACGCGAACACGCAGTTGCCAAGTTCGCC
GGGCTTGGTGGTGGGATGGACGAGCTGTACAAGGGAGGTTCAGGAGGTCGATCCGTGAGCAAGGGCGAGG
AGCTGTTCACCGGGGTGGTGCCCATCCTGGTCGAGCTGGACGGCGACGTAAACGGCCACAAGTTCAGCGT
GTCCGGCGAGGGCGAGGGCGATGCCACCTACGGCAAGCTGACCCTGAAGTTCATCTCCACCACCGGCAAG
CTGCCCGTGCCCTGGCCCACCCTCGTGACCACTCTGTCTTACGGCGTGCAGTGCTTCAGCCGCTACCCCG
ACCACATGAAGCAGCACGACTTCTTCAAGTCCGCCATGCCCGAAGGCTACGTCCAGGAGCGCACCATCTT
CTTCAAGGACGACGGCAACTACAAGACCCGCGCCGAGGTGAAGTTCGAGGGCGACACCCTGGTGAACCGC
ATCGAGCTGAAGGGCATCGACTTCAAGGAGGACGGCAACATCCTGGGGCACAAGCTGGAGTACAACTACA
ACTGCCACAACGTCTATATCATGGCCGACAAGCAGAAGAACGGCATCAAGGTGAACTTCAAGATCCGCCA
CAACATCGAGGACGGCAGCGTGCAGCTCGCCGACCACTACCAGCAGAACACCCCCATCGGCGACGGCCCC
GTGCTGCTGCCCGACAACCACTACCTGAGCACCTGCTCCGCCCTGAGCAAAGACCCCAACGAGAAGCGCG
ATCACATGGTCCTGCTGGAGTTCGTGACCGCCGCCGGGATCACTCTCGGCATGGACGAGCTGTACAAGTA
ATCGACGA
